>Addgene plasmid #223257 | pBAD-R-deLACCOctrl | addgene full sequence | sequence record 449804 | Addgene NGS Result
AAGAAACCAATTGTCCATATTGCATCAGACATTGCCGTCACTGCGTCTTTTACTGGCTCTTCTCGCTAAC
CAAACCGGTAACCCCGCTTATTAAAAGCATTCTGTAACAAAGCGGGACCAAAGCCATGACAAAAACGCGT
AACAAAAGTGTCTATAATCACGGCAGAAAAGTCCACATTGATTATTTGCACGGCGTCACACTTTGCTATG
CCATAGCATTTTTATCCATAAGATTAGCGGATCCTACCTGACGCTTTTTATCGCAACTCTCTACTGTTTC
TCCATACCCGTTTTTTGGGCTAACAGGAGGAATTAACCATGGGGGGTTCTCATCATCATCATCATCATGG
TATGGCTAGCATGACTGGTGGACAGCAAATGGGTCGGGATCTGTACGACGATGACGATAAGGATCCGAGC
TCGAGAATGTTCTCTCCCATGGCAGTGGCCCAGGCTCGACGCTATAAGTGGAGGATTCAAACCGCGTGGG
ATGCTGGAACAGTAGGCTACAGTCTGTTCCAAAAGTTTACGGAGCGGGTAAAGGAGCTGACGGATGGTCA
GCTTGAGGTCCAGCCTCTTCCAGCGGGTGCGGTCGTAGGCACGTTTGATATGTTCGACGCGGTCAAGACT
GGAGTTTTGGACGGAATGAATCCTTTCACGAACTATTGGGCAGAGAGGATGCCGGTTACAGCTTTCCTCT
CCAGCTACGCCCTCGGGTTGGACCGACCTGACCAGTGGGAAACATGGTTTTACTCCCTGGGTGGCCTCGA
CAACGCCCGACGAGCCTTTGCCGAGCAAGGCCTCTTCTACGTGGGACCAGTTCAGCACGACCTCAATACA
ATTCATTCAAAGAAGCCGATCCGGAGATTTGAGGACTTCAAAGGTGTCAAGCTCCGAGTGCCAGGCGGCA
TGATTGCGGAAGTCTTTGCGGCCGCAGGAGCTTCCACCGTCCTCTTGCCTGGGGGGGAGGTCAACCCCGC
TCTGGAAAGAGGGGCAGTGACTGCGGTTTCCGAGCGGATGTACCCCGAGGACGGCGCCCTGAAGAGCGAG
ATCAAGAAGGGGCTGAGGCTGAAGGACGGCGGCCACTACGCCGCCGTGGTCAAGACCACCTACAAGGCCA
AGAAGCCCGTGCAGCTGCCCGGCGCCTACGTCGTCGACATCCGGTTGGACATCGTGTCCCACAACGAGGA
CTACACTATCGTGGAACAGTGCGAACGCGCCGAGGGCCGCCACTCCACCGGCGGCGTGGTCGAGCTGGAC
AAGGGAGGTACAGGCGGGAGTCTGTTGAGCAAGGGCGAGGAGGTTGACATGGCCATCGTCAAGGAGTTCA
TGCGCTTCAAGGTGCACATGGAGGGCTCCGTGAACGGCCACGAGTTCGAGATCGAGGGCGAGGGCGAGGG
CCGCCCCTACGAGGCCTTTCAGACCGCTAAGCTGAAGGTGACCAAGGGTGGCCCCCTGCCCTTCGCCTGG
GACATCCTATCCCCTCAGTTCATGTACGGCTCCAAGGCCTACATTAAGCACCCAGCCGACATCCCCGACT
ACTTCAAGCTGTCCTTCCCCGAGGGCTTCAGGTGGGAGCGCGTGATGTACTTCGAGGACGGCGGCATTAT
TCACGTTGACCAGGACTCCTCCCTGCAGGACGGCGTATTCATCTACAAGGTGAAGCTGCGCGGCACCAAC
TTCCCCCCCGACGGCCCCGTAATGCAGAAGAAGACCATGGGCTGGGAGCGGGGGCGTAGTGCGGCCAACT
TTGTCGGGCCTGCAGTAAACTATAACTTGGGGTTCCATCAGGAGGCAAAGTACATCATAATGGGGCCTCC
AGAGACGCCTGCCATTCATCAACCTGTAGACCTTATGGACTTCACCATAAACCTTAATCGGTGGCGAAGC
CTTCCAAAGCCTCTGCAAGAAAGATTCATCGCGGCGGTTCACGAGTACTCTTGGATTCACTACGCAGGCA
TTCGGAAGGCTAATTTGGAGGCGTGGCCGAAATATCGGCAGGCAGGTGTAGAGGTCATCCGGCTGGGCAA
CGAGGATGTTAGAAAGTTCAGGCGACTTGCTATCCCCATTTGGTTTAAGTGGGCTAAGATGGATAAATAC
TCACGAGAGGCTTTCGCGTCCCAACTGGAGTATATGAGAGGTATAGGTCACGTTACGGACGAGGAATTGA
AGGGCTTGAGCCTGTGAAAGCTTGGCTGTTTTGGCGGATGAGAGAAGATTTTCAGCCTGATACAGATTAA
ATCAGAACGCAGAAGCGGTCTGATAAAACAGAATTTGCCTGGCGGCAGTAGCGCGGTGGTCCCACCTGAC
CCCATGCCGAACTCAGAAGTGAAACGCCGTAGCGCCGATGGTAGTGTGGGGTCTCCCCATGCGAGAGTAG
GGAACTGCCAGGCATCAAATAAAACGAAAGGCTCAGTCGAAAGACTGGGCCTTTCGTTTTATCTGTTGTT
TGTCGGTGAACGCTCTCCTGAGTAGGACAAATCCGCCGGGAGCGGATTTGAACGTTGCGAAGCAACGGCC
CGGAGGGTGGCGGGCAGGACGCCCGCCATAAACTGCCAGGCATCAAATTAAGCAGAAGGCCATCCTGACG
GATGGCCTTTTTGCGTTTCTACAAACTCTTTTGTTTATTTTTCTAAATACATTCAAATATGTATCCGCTC
ATGAGACAATAACCCTGATAAATGCTTCAATAATATTGAAAAAGGAAGAGTATGAGTATTCAACATTTCC
GTGTCGCCCTTATTCCCTTTTTTGCGGCATTTTGCCTTCCTGTTTTTGCTCACCCAGAAACGCTGGTGAA
AGTAAAAGATGCTGAAGATCAGTTGGGTGCACGAGTGGGTTACATCGAACTGGATCTCAACAGCGGTAAG
ATCCTTGAGAGTTTTCGCCCCGAAGAACGTTTTCCAATGATGAGCACTTTTAAAGTTCTGCTATGTGGCG
CGGTATTATCCCGTGTTGACGCCGGGCAAGAGCAACTCGGTCGCCGCATACACTATTCTCAGAATGACTT
GGTTGAGTACTCACCAGTCACAGAAAAGCATCTTACGGATGGCATGACAGTAAGAGAATTATGCAGTGCT
GCCATAACCATGAGTGATAACACTGCGGCCAACTTACTTCTGACAACGATCGGAGGACCGAAGGAGCTAA
CCGCTTTTTTGCACAACATGGGGGATCATGTAACTCGCCTTGATCGTTGGGAACCGGAGCTGAATGAAGC
CATACCAAACGACGAGCGTGACACCACGATGCCTGTAGCAATGGCAACAACGTTGCGCAAACTATTAACT
GGCGAACTACTTACTCTAGCTTCCCGGCAACAATTAATAGACTGGATGGAGGCGGATAAAGTTGCAGGAC
CACTTCTGCGCTCGGCCCTTCCGGCTGGCTGGTTTATTGCTGATAAATCTGGAGCCGGTGAGCGTGGGTC
TCGCGGTATCATTGCAGCACTGGGGCCAGATGGTAAGCCCTCCCGTATCGTAGTTATCTACACGACGGGG
AGTCAGGCAACTATGGATGAACGAAATAGACAGATCGCTGAGATAGGTGCCTCACTGATTAAGCATTGGT
AACTGTCAGACCAAGTTTACTCATATATACTTTAGATTGATTTAAAACTTCATTTTTAATTTAAAAGGAT
CTAGGTGAAGATCCTTTTTGATAATCTCATGACCAAAATCCCTTAACGTGAGTTTTCGTTCCACTGAGCG
TCAGACCCCGTAGAAAAGATCAAAGGATCTTCTTGAGATCCTTTTTTTCTGCGCGTAATCTGCTGCTTGC
AAACAAAACAACCACCGCTACCAGCGGTGGTTTGTTTGCCGGATCAAGAGCTACCAACTCTTTTTCCGAA
GGTAACTGGCTTCAGCAGAGCGCAGATACCAAATACTGTCCTTCTAGTGTAGCCGTAGTTAGGCCACCAC
TTCAAGAACTCTGTAGCACCGCCTACATACCTCGCTCTGCTAATCCTGTTACCAGTGGCTGCTGCCAGTG
GCGATAAGTCGTGTCTTACCGGGTTGGACTCAAGACGATAGTTACCGGATAAGGCGCAGCGGTCGGGCTG
AACGGGGGGTTCGTGCACACAGCCCAGCTTGGAGCGAACGACCTACACCGAACTGAGATACCTACAGCGT
GAGCTATGAGAAAGCGCCACGCTTCCCGAAGGGAGAAAGGCGGACAGGTATCCGGTAAGCGGCAGGGTCG
GAACAGGAGAGCGCACGAGGGAGCTTCCAGGGGGAAACGCCTGGTATCTTTATAGTCCTGTCGGGTTTCG
CCACCTCTGACTTGAGCGTCGATTTTTGTGATGCTCGTCAGGGGGGCGGAGCCTATGGAAAAACGCCAGC
AACGCGGCCTTTTTACGGTTCCTGGCCTTTTGCTGGCCTTTTGCTCACATGTTCTTTCCTGCGTTATCCC
CTGATTCTGTGGATAACCGTATTACCGCCTTTGAGTGAGCTGATACCGCTCGCCGCAGCCGAACGACCGA
GCGCAGCGAGTCAGTGAGCGAGGAAGCGGAAGAGCGCCTGATGCGGTATTTTCTCCTTACGCATCTGTGC
GGTATTTCACACCGCATATGGTGCACTCTCAGTACAATCTGCTCTGATGCCGCATAGTTAAGCCAGTATA
CACTCCGCTATCGCTACGTGACTGGGTCATGGCTGCGCCCCGACACCCGCCAACACCCGCTGACGCGCCC
TGACGGGCTTGTCTGCTCCCGGCATCCGCTTACAGACAAGCTGTGACCGTCTCCGGGAGCTGCATGTGTC
AGAGGTTTTCACCGTCATCACCGAAACGCGCGAGGCAGCAGATCAATTCGCGCGCGAAGGCGAAGCGGCA
TGCATAATGTGCCTGTCAAATGGACGAAGCAGGGATTCTGCAAACCCTATGCTACTCCGTCAAGCCGTCA
ATTGTCTGATTCGTTACCAATTATGACAACTTGACGGCTACATCATTCACTTTTTCTTCACAACCGGCAC
GGAACTCGCTCGGGCTGGCCCCGGTGCATTTTTTAAATACCCGCGAGAAATAGAGTTGATCGTCAAAACC
AACATTGCGACCGACGGTGGCGATAGGCATCCGGGTGGTGCTCAAAAGCAGCTTCGCCTGGCTGATACGT
TGGTCCTCGCGCCAGCTTAAGACGCTAATCCCTAACTGCTGGCGGAAAAGATGTGACAGACGCGACGGCG
ACAAGCAAACATGCTGTGCGACGCTGGCGATATCAAAATTGCTGTCTGCCAGGTGATCGCTGATGTACTG
ACAAGCCTCGCGTACCCGATTATCCATCGGTGGATGGAGCGACTCGTTAATCGCTTCCATGCGCCGCAGT
AACAATTGCTCAAGCAGATTTATCGCCAGCAGCTCCGAATAGCGCCCTTCCCCTTGCCCGGCGTTAATGA
TTTGCCCAAACAGGTCGCTGAAATGCGGCTGGTGCGCTTCATCCGGGCGAAAGAACCCCGTATTGGCAAA
TATTGACGGCCAGTTAAGCCATTCATGCCAGTAGGCGCGCGGACGAAAGTAAACCCACTGGTGATACCAT
TCGCGAGCCTCCGGATGACGACCGTAGTGATGAATCTCTCCTGGCGGGAACAGCAAAATATCACCCGGTC
GGCAAACAAATTCTCGTCCCTGATTTTTCACCACCCCCTGACCGCGAATGGTGAGATTGAGAATATAACC
TTTCATTCCCAGCGGTCGGTCGATAAAAAAATCGAGATAACCGTTGGCCTCAATCGGCGTTAAACCCGCC
ACCAGATGGGCATTAAACGAGTATCCCGGCAGCAGGGGATCATTTTGCGCTTCAGCCATACTTTTCATAC
TCCCGCCATTCAGAG
Features (pLannotate 1.2.2; 14 found; start..end, strand, type, name):
      1..285     +  promoter       araBAD promoter: araBAD; promoter of the L-arabinose operon of E. coli; the araC regulatory gene is transcribed in the opposite direction (Guzman et al., 1995)
    331..351     +  CDS            capTEV™ (fragment): composite tag for in vivo biotinylation, TEV protease cleavage, and 6xHis tagging
    352..384     +  CDS            T7 tag (gene 10 leader): leader peptide from bacteriophage T7 gene 10 promotes efficient translation in E. coli
    388..411     +  CDS            Xpress™ tag: Xpress™ epitope tag, including an enterokinase recognition and cleavage site
   1004..1728    +  CDS            HyPerRed (fragment): red fluorescent genetically encoded indicator for H2O2 ()
   2277..2392    +  ncRNA          5S rRNA: Accession: RF00001 - 5S ribosomal RNA
   2396..2482    +  terminator     rrnB T1 terminator: Escherichia coli rrnB; transcription terminator T1 from the E. coli rrnB gene
   2574..2601    +  terminator     rrnB T2 terminator: transcription terminator T2 from the E. coli rrnB gene
   2620..2711    +  promoter       AmpR promoter: bla
   2712..3572    +  CDS            AmpR: β-lactamase; bla; confers resistance to ampicillin, carbenicillin, and related antibiotics
   3743..4331    +  rep_origin     ori: high-copy-number ColE1/pMB1/pBR322/pUC origin of replication
   4517..4657    -  misc_feature   bom: basis of mobility region from pBR322
   4759..4799    -  CDS            rop (fragment): Rop protein, which maintains plasmids at low copy number; rop
   4921..5799    -  CDS            araC: L-arabinose regulatory protein; araC
