[The description below was written by a language model from this plasmid's Addgene catalogue record and pLannotate feature annotations shown in this document.]
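Description:
pBAD-R-deLACCOctrl is a 5.8 kb bacterial expression plasmid built on the pBAD backbone, carrying a synthetic coding sequence for R-deLACCOctrl, described by the depositors as a control biosensor for extracellular L-lactate. It belongs to a family of red fluorescent, genetically encoded L-lactate indicators. The record does not state which changes distinguish the control from the functional sensor. The plasmid replicates in E. coli from a high-copy ColE1/pMB1-type origin and is selected with ampicillin through the bla β-lactamase gene under its own promoter. A pBR322-derived bom region and a short fragment of rop are also present as backbone remnants.

Expression is driven by the araBAD promoter, with the divergently transcribed araC regulator encoded on the opposite strand, so that transcription is kept low in the absence of L-arabinose and induced when it is added. Downstream of the promoter lies the usual pBAD-style N-terminal leader. It comprises a short tag fragment (annotated as part of a composite tag that includes 6xHis), the T7 gene 10 leader that promotes efficient translation, and an Xpress epitope with an enterokinase cleavage site. The insert was cloned between XhoI and HindIII sites. Within the insert, the automated annotation recognises only a region resembling part of HyPerRed, which most likely reflects a shared circularly permuted red fluorescent protein module rather than any peroxide-sensing function. The flanking sensor sequences are unannotated. Transcription ends at the rrnB T1 and T2 terminators. The construct is suited to arabinose-inducible production of the tagged control protein in E. coli, for example for purification and in vitro characterisation alongside the lactate-responsive sensor.
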