Addgene plasmid #223257: pBAD-R-deLACCOctrl
Purpose: Control biosensor for extracellular L-lactate
Depositing lab: Robert Campbell & Yusuke Nasu. Depositing organization: The University of Tokyo. Publication: A red fluorescent genetically encoded biosensor for in vivo imaging of extracellular L-lactate dynamics. Kamijo Y, Machler P, Ness N, Vu CQ, Kusakizako T, Mannuthodikayil J, Ku Z, Boisvert M, Grebenik E, Miyazaki I, Hashizume R, Sato H, Liu R, Hori Y, Tomita T, Katayama T, Furube A, Caraveo G, Paquet ME, Drobizhev M, Nureki O, Arai S, Brancaccio M, Campbell RE, Kleinfeld D, Nasu Y. Nat Commun. 2025 Oct 29;16(1):9531. doi: 10.1038/s41467-025-64484-x. PubMed 41162396.
Backbone
  Vector backbone: pBAD
  Vector type: Bacterial Expression
Growth in bacteria
  Bacterial resistance: Ampicillin, 100 μg/mL
  Growth temperature: 37°C
  Growth strain: DH5alpha
  Copy number: High Copy
Gene/Insert
  Gene/Insert name: R-deLACCOctrl
  Species: Synthetic
  Cloning method: Restriction Enzyme; 5′ cloning site XhoI (unknown if destroyed); 3′ cloning site HindIII (unknown if destroyed)
Terms and licenses: Academic/Nonprofit Terms; Industry Terms: Not Available to Industry
Depositor comments: Please visit https://doi.org/10.21203/rs.3.rs-5024207/v1 for preprint.
How to cite: pBAD-R-deLACCOctrl was a gift from Robert Campbell & Yusuke Nasu (Addgene plasmid # 223257 ; http://n2t.net/addgene:223257 ; RRID:Addgene_223257)
